>Addgene plasmid #191238 | pSN-A112C-GpA | addgene full sequence | sequence record 380469 | Addgene NGS Result
GACTCACTATAGGGGAATTGTGAGCGGATAACAATTCCCCTCTAGAAATAATTTTGTTTAACTTTAAGAA
GGAGATATACCATGGCAACTTCAACTAAAAAATTACATAAAGAACCTGCGACTTTAATTAAAGCGATTGA
TGGTGATACGGTTAAATTAATGTACAAAGGTCAACCAATGACATTCAGACTATTATTGGTTGATACACCT
GAAACAAAGCATCCTAAAAAAGGTGTAGAGAAATATGGTCCTGAAGCAAGTGCATTTACGAAAAAAATGG
TAGAAAATGCAAAGAAAATTGAAGTCGAGTTTGACAAAGGTCAAAGAACTGATAAATATGGACGTGGCTT
AGCGTATATTTATGCTGATGGAAAAATGGTAAACGAAGCATTAGTTCGTCAAGGCTTGGCTAAAGTTTGC
TATGTTTACAAACCTAACAATACACATGAACAATTATTAAGAAAAAGTGAAGCACAAGCGAAAAAAGAGA
AATTAAATATTTGGAGCGAAGACAACGCTGATTCGGGCCAAACTAGTGGTGGCTCAGGAGGGGGCTCCGG
CGGAGGGTCTGGTGGATCCTTGGGGAATGAAATCACGCTGATTATCTTTGGCGTGATGGCCGGAGTTATC
GGTACAATTCTGCTGATTAGCTACGGTATTCGTAACCCAAGCGAATTCAAGAGCTCCGTCGACAAGCTTG
CGGCCGCACTCGAGCACCATCACCATCACCATTGAGATCCGGCTGCTAACAAAGCCCGAAAGGAAGCTGA
GTTGGCTGCTGCCACCGCTGAGCAATAACTAGCATAACCCCTTGGGGCCTCTAAACGGGTCTTGAGGGGT
TTTTTGCTGAAAGGAGGAACTATATCCGGATTGGCGAATGGG
[124 nt withheld, positions 883-1006]
C
[91 nt withheld, positions 1008-1098]
A
[49 nt withheld, positions 1100-1148]
CCTTTGACGTTGGAGTCCACGTTCTTT
[37 nt withheld, positions 1176-1212]
ACCCTATCTCGGTCTATTCTTTTGATTTATAAGGGATTTTGCCGATTTCGGCCTATTGGTTAAAAAATGA
GCTGATTTAACAAAAATTTAACGCGAATTTTAACAAAATATTAACGCTTACAATTTAGGTGGCACTTTTC
GGGGAAATGTGCGCGGAACCCCTATTTGTTTATTTTTCTAAATACATTCAAATATGTATCCGCTCATGAA
TTAATTCTTAGAAAAACTCATCGAGCATCAAATGAAACTGCAATTTATTCATATCAGGATTATCAATACC
ATATTTTTGAAAAAGCCGTTTCTGTAATGAAGGAGAAAACTCACCGAGGCAGTTCCATAGGATGGCAAGA
TCCTGGTATCGGTCTGCGATTCCGACTCGTCCAACATCAATACAACCTATTAATTTCCCCTCGTCAAAAA
TAAGGTTATCAAGTGAGAAATCACCATGAGTGACGACTGAATCCGGTGAGAATGGCAAAAGTTTATGCAT
TTCTTTCCAGACTTGTTCAACAGGCCAGCCATTACGCTCGTCATCAAAATCACTCGCATCAACCAAACCG
TTATTCATTCGTGATTGCGCCTGAGCGAGACGAAATACGCGATCGCTGTTAAAAGGACAATTACAAACAG
GAATCGAATGCAACCGGCGCAGGAACACTGCCAGCACATCAACAATATTTTCACCTGAATCAGGATATTC
TTCTAATACCTGGAATGCTGTTTTCCCGGGGATCGCAGTGGTGAGTAACCATGCATCATCAGGAGTACGG
ATAAAATGCTTGATGGTCGGAAGAGGCATAAATTCCGTCAGCCAGTTTAGTCTGACCATCTCATCTGTAA
CATCATTGGCAACGCTACCTTTGCCATGTTTCAGAAACAACTCTGGCGCATCGGGCTTCCCATACAATCG
ATAGATTGTCGCACCTGATTGTCCGACATTATCGCGAGCCCATTTATACCCATATAAATCAGCATCCATG
TTGGAATTTAATCGCGGCCTAGAGCAAGACGTTTCCCGTTGAATATGGCTCATAACACCCCTTGTATTAC
TGTTTATGTAAGCAGACAGTTTTATTGTTCATGACCAAAATCCCTTAACGTGAGTTTTCGTTCCACTGAG
CGTCAGACCCCGTAGAAAAGATCAAAGGATCTTCTTGAGATCCTTTTTTTCTGCGCGTAATCTGCTGCTT
GCAAACAAAAAAACCACCGCTACCAGCGGTGGTTTGTTTGCCGGATCAAGAGCTACCAACTCTTTTTCCG
AAGGTAACTGGCTTCAGCAGAGCGCAGATACCAAATACTGTCCTTCTAGTGTAGCCGTAGTTAGGCCACC
ACTTCAAGAACTCTGTAGCACCGCCTACATACCTCGCTCTGCTAATCCTGTTACCAGTGGCTGCTGCCAG
TGGCGATAAGTCGTGTCTTACCGGGTTGGACTCAAGACGATAGTTACCGGATAAGGCGCAGCGGTCGGGC
TGAACGGGGGGTTCGTGCACACAGCCCAGCTTGGAGCGAACGACCTACACCGAACTGAGATACCTACAGC
GTGAGCTATGAGAAAGCGCCACGCTTCCCGAAGGGAGAAAGGCGGACAGGTATCCGGTAAGCGGCAGGGT
CGGAACAGGAGAGCGCACGAGGGAGCTTCCAGGGGGAAACGCCTGGTATCTTTATAGTCCTGTCGGGTTT
CGCCACCTCTGACTTGAGCGTCGATTTTTGTGATGCTCGTCAGGGGGGCGGAGCCTATGGAAAAACGCCA
GCAACGCGGCCTTTTTACGGTTCCTGGCCTTTTGCTGGCCTTTTGCTCACATGTTCTTTCCTGCGTTATC
CCCTGATTCTGTGGATAACCGTATTACCGCCTTTGAGTGAGCTGATACCGCTCGCCGCAGCCGAACGACC
GAGCGCAGCGAGTCAGTGAGCGAGGAAGCGGAAGAGCGCCTGATGCGGTATTTTCTCCTTACGCATCTGT
GCGGTATTTCACACCGCAATGGTGCACTCTCAGTACAATCTGCTCTGATGCCGCATAGTTAAGCCAGTAT
ACACTCCGCTATCGCTACGTGACTGGGTCATGGCTGCGCCCCGACACCCGCCAACACCCGCTGACGCGCC
CTGACGGGCTTGTCTGCTCCCGGCATCCGCTTACAGACAAGCTGTGACCGTCTCCGGGAGCTGCATGTGT
CAGAGGTTTTCACCGTCATCACCGAAACGCGCGAGGCAGCTGCGGTAAAGCTCATCAGCGTGGTCGTGAA
GCGATTCACAGATGTCTGCCTGTTCATCCGCGTCCAGCTCGTTGAGTTTCTCCAGAAGCGTTAATGTCTG
GCTTCTGATAAAGCGGGCCATGTTAAGGGCGGTTTTTTCCTGTTTGGTCACTGATGCCTCCGTGTAAGGG
GGATTTCTGTTCATGGGGGTAATGATACCGATGAAACGAGAGAGGATGCTCACGATACGGGTTACTGATG
ATGAACATGCCCGGTTACTGGAACGTTGTGAGGGTAAACAACTGGCGGTATGGATGCGGCGGGACCAGAG
AAAAATCACTCAGGGTCAATGCCAGCGCTTCGTTAATACAGATGTAGGTGTTCCACAGGGTAGCCAGCAG
CATCCTGCGATGCAGATCCGGAACATAATGGTGCAGGGCGCTGACTTCCGCGTTTCCAGACTTTACGAAA
CACGGAAACCGAAGACCATTCATGTTGTTGCTCAGGTCGCAGACGTTTTGCAGCAGCAGTCGCTTCACGT
TCGCTCGCGTATCGGTGATTCATTCTGCTAACCAGTAAGGCAACCCCGCCAGCCTAGCCGGGTCCTCAAC
GACAGGAGCACGATCATGCGCACCCGTGGGGCCGCCATGCCGGCGATAATGGCCTGCTTCTCGCCGAAAC
GTTTGGTGGCGGGACCAGTGACGAAGGCTTGAGCGAGGGCGTGCAAGATTCCGAATACCGCAAGCGACAG
GCCGATCATCGTCGCGCTCCAGCGAAAGCGGTCCTCGCCGAAAATGACCCAGAGCGCTGCCGGCACCTGT
CCTACGAGTTGCATGATAAAGAAGACAGTCATAAGTGCGGCGACGATAGTCATGCCCCGCGCCCACCGGA
AGGAGCTGACTGGGTTGAAGGCTCTCAAGGGCATCGGTCGAGATCCCGGTGCCTAATGAGTGAGCTAACT
TACATTAATTGCGTTGCGCTCACTGCCCGCTTTCCAGTCGGGAAACCTGTCGTGCCAGCTGCATTAATGA
ATCGGCCAACGCGCGGGGAGAGGCGGTTTGCGTATTGGGCGCCAGGGTGGTTTTTCTTTTCACCAGTGAG
ACGGGCAACAGCTGATTGCCCTTCACCGCCTGGCCCTGAGAGAGTTGCAGCAAGCGGTCCACGCTGGTTT
GCCCCAGCAGGCGAAAATCCTGTTTGATGGTGGTTAACGGCGGGATATAACATGAGCTGTCTTCGGTATC
GTCGTATCCCACTACCGAGATATCCGCACCAACGCGCAGCCCGGACTCGGTAATGGCGCGCATTGCGCCC
AGCGCCATCTGATCGTTGGCAACCAGCATCGCAGTGGGAACGATGCCCTCATTCAGCATTTGCATGGTTT
GTTGAAAACCGGACATGGCACTCCAGTCGCCTTCCCGTTCCGCTATCGGCTGAATTTGATTGCGAGTGAG
ATATTTATGCCAGCCAGCCAGACGCAGACGCGCCGAGACAGAACTTAATGGGCCCGCTAACAGCGCGATT
TGCTGGTGACCCAATGCGACCAGATGCTCCACGCCCAGTCGCGTACCGTCTTCATGGGAGAAAATAATAC
TGTTGATGGGTGTCTGGTCAGAGACATCAAGAAATAACGCCGGAACATTAGTGCAGGCAGCTTCCACAGC
AATGGCATCCTGGTCATCCAGCGGATAGTTAATGATCAGCCCACTGACGCGTTGCGCGAGAAGATTGTGC
ACCGCCGCTTTACAGGCTTCGACGCCGCTTCGTTCTACCATCGACACCACCACGCTGGCACCCAGTTGAT
CGGCGCGAGATTTAATCGCCGCGACAATTTGCGACGGCGCGTGCAGGGCCAGACTGGAGGTGGCAACGCC
AATCAGCAACGACTGTTTGCCCGCCAGTTGTTGTGCCACGCGGTTGGGAATGTAATTCAGCTCCGCCATC
GCCGCTTCCACTTTTTCCCGCGTTTTCGCAGAAACGTGGCTGGCCTGGTTCACCACGCGGGAAACGGTCT
GATAAGAGACACCGGCATACTCTGCGACATCGTATAACGTTACTGGTTTCACATTCACCACCCTGAATTG
ACTCTCTTCCGGGCGCTATCATGCCATACCGCGAAAGGTTTTGCGCCATTCGATGGTGTCCGGGATCTCG
ACGCTCTCCCTTATGCGACTCCTGCATTAGGAAGCAGCCCAGTAGTAGGTTGAGGCCGTTGAGCACCGCC
GCCGCAAGGAATGGTGCATGCAAGGAGATGGCGCCCAACAGTCCCCCGGCCACGGGGCCTGCCACCATAC
CCACGCCGAAACAAGCGCTCATGAGCCCGAAGTGGCGAGCCCGATCTTCCCCATCGGTGATGTCGGCGAT
ATAGGCGCCAGCAACCGCACCTGTGGCGCCGGTGATGCCGGCCACGATGCGTCCGGCGTAGAGGATCGAG
ATCTCGATCCCGCGAAATTAATAC
Features (pLannotate 1.2.2; 20 found; start..end, strand, type, name):
     14..38      +  protein_bind   lac operator: The lac repressor binds to the lac operator to inhibit transcription in E. coli. This inhibition can be relieved by adding lactose or isopropyl-β-D-thiogalactopyranoside (IPTG). lac repressor encoded by lacI
     53..75      +  RBS            RBS: efficient ribosome binding site from bacteriophage T7 gene 10 (Olins and Rangwala, 1989)
     85..524     +  CDS            MNase (fragment): micrococcal nuclease from Staphylococcus aureus
    589..681     +  CDS            GYPA (fragment): GLPA_HUMAN - Also known as GPA. Experimental evidence at protein level: Swiss-Prot protein existence level 1. Glycophorin A is the major intrinsic membrane protein of the erythrocyte. The N-terminal glycosylated segment, which lies outside the erythrocyte membrane, has MN blood group receptors. Appears to be important for the function of SLC4A1 and is required for high activity of SLC4A1. May be involved in translocation of SLC4A1 to the plasma membrane. Is a receptor for influenza virus. Is a receptor for Plasmodium falciparum erythrocyte-binding antigen 175 (EBA-175); binding of EBA-175 is d
    715..732     +  CDS            6xHis: 6xHis affinity tag
    742..791     +  CDS            SET1 (fragment): solubility-enhancement tag derived from T7 phage gene 10B
    799..846     +  terminator     T7 terminator: transcription terminator for bacteriophage T7 RNA polymerase
    883..1311    +  rep_origin     f1 ori (sequence partly withheld): f1 bacteriophage origin of replication; arrow indicates direction of (+) strand synthesis
   1364..1421    +  promoter       AmpR promoter (fragment): bla
   1430..2245    -  CDS            KanR: aminoglycoside phosphotransferase; aph(3')-Ia; confers resistance to kanamycin in bacteria or G418 (Geneticin®) in eukaryotes
   2367..2955    +  rep_origin     ori: high-copy-number ColE1/pMB1/pBR322/pUC origin of replication
   3141..3280    -  misc_feature   bom: basis of mobility region from pBR322
   3382..3573    -  CDS            rop: Rop protein, which maintains plasmids at low copy number; rop
   3590..3970    +  CDS            YPB1_ECOLX: Protein predicted: Swiss-Prot protein existence level 4. From Escherichia coli.
   4042..4333    -  CDS            TcR (fragment): tetracycline efflux protein; tet; confers resistance to tetracycline
   4348..4369    -  protein_bind   CAP binding site: CAP binding activates transcription in the presence of cAMP. E. coli catabolite activator protein
   4382..5464    -  CDS            lacI: lac repressor; lacI; The lac repressor binds to the lac operator to inhibit transcription in E. coli. This inhibition can be relieved by adding lactose or isopropyl-β-D-thiogalactopyranoside (IPTG).
   5465..5542    -  promoter       lacI promoter: lacI
   5550..5829    -  CDS            TcR (fragment): tetracycline efflux protein; tet; confers resistance to tetracycline
   5851..13      +  promoter       T7 promoter (across the origin): promoter for bacteriophage T7 RNA polymerase
