[The description below was written by a language model from this plasmid's Addgene catalogue record and pLannotate feature annotations shown in this document.]
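Description:
pSN-A112C-GpA is a bacterial expression plasmid built on a pET-28 backbone, about 5.86 kb in total with a 654 bp insert introduced by ligation-independent cloning. It is maintained in E. coli through a ColE1/pMB1-type origin accompanied by the pBR322 bom region and the rop gene, which moderates copy number, and it is selected with kanamycin via the aminoglycoside phosphotransferase (KanR) gene. An f1 phage origin is also present. The annotated tetracycline-resistance fragments, the short AmpR promoter fragment and a predicted E. coli ORF are non-functional backbone remnants rather than working markers.

The expression cassette uses a T7 promoter followed by a lac operator and the T7 gene 10 ribosome binding site, with a T7 terminator downstream. The plasmid-borne lacI gene supplies repressor, so expression requires a host providing T7 RNA polymerase and is inducible with IPTG. The encoded chimera consists of Staphylococcus aureus nuclease A (the H124L variant, per the catalogue entry) carrying an alanine-to-cysteine substitution at position 112. This is joined through a flexible linker to the transmembrane domain of human glycophorin A (GYPA) and ends in a C-terminal 6xHis tag for affinity purification. A short annotated match to a T7 gene 10B-derived solubility tag lies after the His tag and is probably residual vector sequence rather than part of the product.

The record states that the construct is intended for fluorescence studies, and the associated work concerns the thermodynamics of transmembrane helix dimerization. The engineered cysteine presumably serves as a site for attaching a fluorophore, although the record does not say this explicitly.
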