Addgene plasmid #191238: pSN-A112C-GpA
Purpose: Expresses nuclease A-H124L from Staphylococcus aureus, with an A112C mutation, fused through a flexible linker to the transmembrane domain of GpA and a His-tag, for fluorescent studies.
Depositing lab: Alessandro Senes. Depositing organization: University of Wisconsin, Madison. Publication: Thermodynamic analysis of the GAS(right) transmembrane motif supports energetic model of dimerization. Diaz Vazquez G, Cui Q, Senes A. Biophys J. 2023 Jan 3;122(1):143-155. doi: 10.1016/j.bpj.2022.11.018. Epub 2022 Nov 12. PubMed 36371634.
Backbone
  Vector backbone: pET-28
  Backbone size w/o insert (bp): 5206
  Total vector size (bp): 5860
  Vector type: Bacterial Expression
Growth in bacteria
  Bacterial resistance: Kanamycin, 50 μg/mL
  Growth temperature: 37°C
  Growth strain: DH5alpha
  Copy number: Unknown
Gene/Insert
  Gene/Insert name: nuc (nuclease A), GYPA (GPA) (E(transmembrane)R)
  Species: H. sapiens (human); Staphylococcus aureus
  Insert size (bp): 654
  Mutation: Changed Alanine 112 to Cysteine
  GenBank ID: P02724 P00644
  Promoter: T7 promoter
  Tag / fusion protein: nuclease A from S. aureus fused to the TM domain of GpA. The construct has a c-terminal His-tag for purification.
  Entrez Gene: GYPA (a.k.a. CD235a, GPA, GPErik, GPSAT, HGpMiV, HGpMiXI, HGpSta(C), MN, MNS, PAS-2)
  Cloning method: Ligation Independent Cloning
  Sequencing primers: 5′ taatacgactcactataggg
Terms and licenses: Academic/Nonprofit Terms; Industry Terms: Not Available to Industry
Depositor comments: Please visit https://doi.org/10.1101/2022.07.11.499632 for bioRxiv preprint.
How to cite: pSN-A112C-GpA was a gift from Alessandro Senes (Addgene plasmid # 191238 ; http://n2t.net/addgene:191238 ; RRID:Addgene_191238)
